Addgene plasmid #77934: NME2 gRNA (BRDN0001148259)
Purpose: 3rd generation lentiviral gRNA plasmid targeting human NME2
Depositing lab: John Doench & David Root. Depositing organization: Broad Institute. Publication: Optimized sgRNA design to maximize activity and minimize off-target effects of CRISPR-Cas9. Doench JG, Fusi N, Sullender M, Hegde M, Vaimberg EW, Donovan KF, Smith I, Tothova Z, Wilen C, Orchard R, Virgin HW, Listgarten J, Root DE. Nat Biotechnol. 2016 Jan 18. doi: 10.1038/nbt.3437. PubMed 26780180.
Backbone
  Vector backbone: lentiGuide-Puro
  Backbone manufacturer: Zhang Lab (Addgene plasmid # 52963)
  Vector type: Mammalian Expression, Lentiviral, CRISPR
  Selectable markers: Puromycin
Growth in bacteria
  Bacterial resistance: Ampicillin, 100 μg/mL
  Growth temperature: 37°C
  Growth strain: DH5alpha
  Copy number: High Copy
Gene/Insert
  Gene/Insert name: NME1-NME2,NME2 (alt names: NME2; NM_001018136.2)
  gRNA/shRNA sequence: AGTTACCCGGAGGAACTTCA
  Species: H. sapiens (human)
  Entrez Gene: NME2 (a.k.a. NDKB, NDPK-B, NDPKB, NM23-H2, NM23B, PUF)
  Promoter: hU6
  Cloning method: Unknown
  Sequencing primers: 5′ U6-F; 3′ pS2-R
Terms and licenses: Academic/Nonprofit Terms; Industry Terms: Not Available to Industry
Depositor comments: The gRNA was designed to target the following Genbank reference sequence(s): NM_001018136.2,NM_001018137.2,NM_001018138.1,NM_001018139.2,NM_001198682.1,NM_002512.3. Note that this plasmid does NOT contain Cas9. It should be used in conjunction with lentiCas9-Blast (Addgene #52962) or otherwise with cell lines already expressing Cas9. Browse the full kinome gRNA library at http://www.addgene.org/pooled-library/broadgpp-human-kinome/ or visit http://www.broadinstitute.org/rnai/public/ for detailed protocols and information.
How to cite: NME2 gRNA (BRDN0001148259) was a gift from John Doench & David Root (Addgene plasmid # 77934 ; http://n2t.net/addgene:77934 ; RRID:Addgene_77934)
