[The description below was written by a language model from this plasmid's Addgene catalogue record and pLannotate feature annotations shown in this document.]
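Description:
NME2 gRNA (BRDN0001148259) is a third-generation lentiviral CRISPR guide plasmid built on the lentiGuide-Puro backbone and designed to target human NME2, which encodes nucleoside diphosphate kinase B (NM23-H2). The guide was designed against several reference transcripts, including the NME1-NME2 readthrough transcript. The assembled sequence is about 8.3 kb. In bacteria it is maintained through a high-copy ColE1/pUC-type origin and selected with ampicillin via the β-lactamase gene. An f1 origin, lac regulatory remnants and T7/T3 promoters are carried over from the cloning backbone.

The lentiviral cassette begins with an RSV promoter fused to a truncated HIV-1 5' LTR, which drives Tat-independent production of the genomic RNA in packaging cells. It is followed by the Ψ packaging signal, a gag fragment, the Rev response element for Rev-dependent nuclear export, and a central polypurine tract that aids nuclear import. It ends in a self-inactivating ΔU3 3' LTR. Within this unit, a human U6 RNA polymerase III promoter expresses the NME2-specific spacer joined to the Streptococcus pyogenes Cas9 guide RNA scaffold. A separate EF-1α promoter with its intron A drives puromycin N-acetyltransferase for selection of transduced mammalian cells, and a WPRE downstream enhances transcript expression. An SV40 poly(A) signal and SV40 origin lie outside the 3' LTR.

The plasmid does not encode Cas9, so it must be paired with a separate Cas9 vector or used in cells that already express the nuclease. It belongs to a human kinome guide collection built with optimised sgRNA design rules and is used for knockout of NME2 in human cells.
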