Features (pLannotate 1.2.2; 29 found; start..end, strand, type, name):
     14..80      +  CDS            small t antigen (fragment): SV40 (simian virus 40) small t antigen
    106..317     +  promoter       EF-1α core promoter: core promoter for human elongation factor EF-1α
    318..1256    +  intron         EF-1α intron A: intron upstream of the start codon of human EF-1α
   1278..1877    +  CDS            PuroR (fragment): puromycin N-acetyltransferase; pac from Streptomyces; confers resistance to puromycin
   1893..2481    +  misc_feature   WPRE: woodchuck hepatitis virus posttranscriptional regulatory element
   2532..2551    +  misc_feature   cPPT/CTS (fragment): central polypurine tract and central termination sequence of HIV-1
   2553..2786    +  LTR            3' LTR (ΔU3): self-inactivating 3' long terminal repeat (LTR) from HIV-1
   2864..2985    +  polyA_signal   SV40 poly(A) signal: SV40 polyadenylation signal
   3025..3160    +  rep_origin     SV40 ori: SV40 origin of replication
   3181..3199    -  promoter       T7 promoter: promoter for bacteriophage T7 RNA polymerase
   3207..3362    +  CDS            lacZα (fragment): LacZα fragment of β-galactosidase; lacZ fragment
   3367..3795    +  rep_origin     f1 ori (sequence partly withheld): f1 bacteriophage origin of replication; arrow indicates direction of (+) strand synthesis
   3848..3952    +  promoter       AmpR promoter: bla
   3953..4813    +  CDS            AmpR: β-lactamase; bla; confers resistance to ampicillin, carbenicillin, and related antibiotics
   4984..5572    +  rep_origin     ori: high-copy-number ColE1/pMB1/pBR322/pUC origin of replication
   5755..5847    +  CDS            lacI (fragment): lac repressor; lacI; The lac repressor binds to the lac operator to inhibit transcription in E. coli. This inhibition can be relieved by adding lactose or isopropyl-β-D-thiogalactopyranoside (IPTG).
   5860..5881    +  protein_bind   CAP binding site: CAP binding activates transcription in the presence of cAMP. E. coli catabolite activator protein
   5896..5926    +  promoter       lac promoter: promoter for the E. coli lac operon
   5934..5950    +  protein_bind   lac operator: The lac repressor binds to the lac operator to inhibit transcription in E. coli. This inhibition can be relieved by adding lactose or isopropyl-β-D-thiogalactopyranoside (IPTG). lac repressor encoded by lacI
   5995..6013    +  promoter       T3 promoter: promoter for bacteriophage T3 RNA polymerase
   6041..6267    +  promoter       RSV promoter: Rous sarcoma virus enhancer/promoter
   6268..6448    +  LTR            5' LTR (truncated): truncated 5' long terminal repeat (LTR) from HIV-1
   6495..6620    +  misc_feature   HIV-1 Ψ: packaging signal of human immunodeficiency virus type 1
   6604..6967    +  CDS            HIV-1 gag (fragment): gag protein from human immunodeficiency virus 1; gag
   7113..7346    +  misc_feature   RRE: The Rev response element (RRE) of HIV-1 allows for Rev-dependent mRNA export from the nucleus to the cytoplasm.
   7723..7749    +  CDS            Rev (fragment): human immunodeficiency virus 1 (HIV-1) Rev protein; rev; enhances nuclear export of unspliced and incompletely spliced viral mRNAs
   7753..7993    +  promoter       U6 promoter: RNA polymerase III promoter for human U6 snRNA
   8023..8098    +  misc_RNA       gRNA scaffold: guide RNA scaffold for the Streptococcus pyogenes CRISPR/Cas9 system
   8154..8271    +  misc_feature   cPPT/CTS: central polypurine tract and central termination sequence of HIV-1
>Addgene plasmid #77934 | NME2 gRNA (BRDN0001148259) | addgene full sequence | sequence record 188682 | Addgene Assembled Sequence
CCCGGGTGCAAAGATGGATAAAGTTTTAAACAGAGAGGAATCTTTGCAGCTAATGGACCTTCTAGGTCTT
GAAAGGAGTGGGAATTGGCTCCGGTGCCCGTCAGTGGGCAGAGCGCACATCGCCCACAGTCCCCGAGAAG
TTGGGGGGAGGGGTCGGCAATTGATCCGGTGCCTAGAGAAGGTGGCGCGGGGTAAACTGGGAAAGTGATG
TCGTGTACTGGCTCCGCCTTTTTCCCGAGGGTGGGGGAGAACCGTATATAAGTGCAGTAGTCGCCGTGAA
CGTTCTTTTTCGCAACGGGTTTGCCGCCAGAACACAGGTAAGTGCCGTGTGTGGTTCCCGCGGGCCTGGC
CTCTTTACGGGTTATGGCCCTTGCGTGCCTTGAATTACTTCCACCTGGCTGCAGTACGTGATTCTTGATC
CCGAGCTTCGGGTTGGAAGTGGGTGGGAGAGTTCGAGGCCTTGCGCTTAAGGAGCCCCTTCGCCTCGTGC
TTGAGTTGAGGCCTGGCCTGGGCGCTGGGGCCGCCGCGTGCGAATCTGGTGGCACCTTCGCGCCTGTCTC
GCTGCTTTCGATAAGTCTCTAGCCATTTAAAATTTTTGATGACCTGCTGCGACGCTTTTTTTCTGGCAAG
ATAGTCTTGTAAATGCGGGCCAAGATCTGCACACTGGTATTTCGGTTTTTGGGGCCGCGGGCGGCGACGG
GGCCCGTGCGTCCCAGCGCACATGTTCGGCGAGGCGGGGCCTGCGAGCGCGGCCACCGAGAATCGGACGG
GGGTAGTCTCAAGCTGGCCGGCCTGCTCTGGTGCCTGGCCTCGCGCCGCCGTGTATCGCCCCGCCCTGGG
CGGCAAGGCTGGCCCGGTCGGCACCAGTTGCGTGAGCGGAAAGATGGCCGCTTCCCGGCCCTGCTGCAGG
GAGCTCAAAATGGAGGACGCGGCGCTCGGGAGAGCGGGCGGGTGAGTCACCCACACAAAGGAAAAGGGCC
TTTCCGTCCTCAGCCGTCGCTTCATGTGACTCCACGGAGTACCGGGCGCCGTCCAGGCACCTCGATTAGT
TCTCGAGCTTTTGGAGTACGTCGTCTTTAGGTTGGGGGGAGGGGTTTTATGCGATGGAGTTTCCCCACAC
TGAGTGGGTGGAGACTGAAGTTAGGCCAGCTTGGCACTTGATGTAATTCTCCTTGGAATTTGCCCTTTTT
GAGTTTGGATCTTGGTTCATTCTCAAGCCTCAGACAGTGGTTCAAAGTTTTTTTCTTCCATTTCAGGTGT
CGTGACGTACGGCCACCATGACCGAGTACAAGCCCACGGTGCGCCTCGCCACCCGCGACGACGTCCCCAG
GGCCGTACGCACCCTCGCCGCCGCGTTCGCCGACTACCCCGCCACGCGCCACACCGTCGATCCGGACCGC
CACATCGAGCGGGTCACCGAGCTGCAAGAACTCTTCCTCACGCGCGTCGGGCTCGACATCGGCAAGGTGT
GGGTCGCGGACGACGGCGCCGCCGTGGCGGTCTGGACCACGCCGGAGAGCGTCGAAGCGGGGGCGGTGTT
CGCCGAGATCGGCCCGCGCATGGCCGAGTTGAGCGGTTCCCGGCTGGCCGCGCAGCAACAGATGGAAGGC
CTCCTGGCGCCGCACCGGCCCAAGGAGCCCGCGTGGTTCCTGGCCACCGTCGGAGTCTCGCCCGACCACC
AGGGCAAGGGTCTGGGCAGCGCCGTCGTGCTCCCCGGAGTGGAGGCGGCCGAGCGCGCCGGGGTGCCCGC
CTTCCTGGAGACCTCCGCGCCCCGCAACCTCCCCTTCTACGAGCGGCTCGGCTTCACCGTCACCGCCGAC
GTCGAGGTGCCCGAAGGACCGCGCACCTGGTGCATGACCCGCAAGCCCGGTGCCTGAACGCGTTAAGTCG
ACAATCAACCTCTGGATTACAAAATTTGTGAAAGATTGACTGGTATTCTTAACTATGTTGCTCCTTTTAC
GCTATGTGGATACGCTGCTTTAATGCCTTTGTATCATGCTATTGCTTCCCGTATGGCTTTCATTTTCTCC
TCCTTGTATAAATCCTGGTTGCTGTCTCTTTATGAGGAGTTGTGGCCCGTTGTCAGGCAACGTGGCGTGG
TGTGCACTGTGTTTGCTGACGCAACCCCCACTGGTTGGGGCATTGCCACCACCTGTCAGCTCCTTTCCGG
GACTTTCGCTTTCCCCCTCCCTATTGCCACGGCGGAACTCATCGCCGCCTGCCTTGCCCGCTGCTGGACA
GGGGCTCGGCTGTTGGGCACTGACAATTCCGTGGTGTTGTCGGGGAAATCATCGTCCTTTCCTTGGCTGC
TCGCCTGTGTTGCCACCTGGATTCTGCGCGGGACGTCCTTCTGCTACGTCCCTTCGGCCCTCAATCCAGC
GGACCTTCCTTCCCGCGGCCTGCTGCCGGCTCTGCGGCCTCTTCCGCGTCTTCGCCTTCGCCCTCAGACG
AGTCGGATCTCCCTTTGGGCCGCCTCCCCGCGTCGACTTTAAGACCAATGACTTACAAGGCAGCTGTAGA
TCTTAGCCACTTTTTAAAAGAAAAGGGGGGACTGGAAGGGCTAATTCACTCCCAACGAAGACAAGATCTG
CTTTTTGCTTGTACTGGGTCTCTCTGGTTAGACCAGATCTGAGCCTGGGAGCTCTCTGGCTAACTAGGGA
ACCCACTGCTTAAGCCTCAATAAAGCTTGCCTTGAGTGCTTCAAGTAGTGTGTGCCCGTCTGTTGTGTGA
CTCTGGTAACTAGAGATCCCTCAGACCCTTTTAGTCAGTGTGGAAAATCTCTAGCAGTACGTATAGTAGT
TCATGTCATCTTATTATTCAGTATTTATAACTTGCAAAGAAATGAATATCAGAGAGTGAGAGGAACTTGT
TTATTGCAGCTTATAATGGTTACAAATAAAGCAATAGCATCACAAATTTCACAAATAAAGCATTTTTTTC
ACTGCATTCTAGTTGTGGTTTGTCCAAACTCATCAATGTATCTTATCATGTCTGGCTCTAGCTATCCCGC
CCCTAACTCCGCCCATCCCGCCCCTAACTCCGCCCAGTTCCGCCCATTCTCCGCCCCATGGCTGACTAAT
TTTTTTTATTTATGCAGAGGCCGAGGCCGCCTCGGCCTCTGAGCTATTCCAGAAGTAGTGAGGAGGCTTT
TTTGGAGGCCTAGGGACGTACCCAATTCGCCCTATAGTGAGTCGTATTACGCGCGCTCACTGGCCGTCGT
TTTACAACGTCGTGACTGGGAAAACCCTGGCGTTACCCAACTTAATCGCCTTGCAGCACATCCCCCTTTC
GCCAGCTGGCGTAATAGCGAAGAGGCCCGCACCGATCGCCCTTCCCAACAGTTGCGCAGCCTGAATGGCG
AATGGG
[124 nt withheld, positions 3367-3490]
C
[91 nt withheld, positions 3492-3582]
A
[49 nt withheld, positions 3584-3632]
CCTTTGACGTTGGAGTCCACGTTCTTT
[37 nt withheld, positions 3660-3696]
ACCCTATCTCGGTCTATTCTTTTGATTTATAAGGGATTTTGCCGATTTCGGCCTATTGGTTAAAAAATGA
GCTGATTTAACAAAAATTTAACGCGAATTTTAACAAAATATTAACGCTTACAATTTAGGTGGCACTTTTC
GGGGAAATGTGCGCGGAACCCCTATTTGTTTATTTTTCTAAATACATTCAAATATGTATCCGCTCATGAG
ACAATAACCCTGATAAATGCTTCAATAATATTGAAAAAGGAAGAGTATGAGTATTCAACATTTCCGTGTC
GCCCTTATTCCCTTTTTTGCGGCATTTTGCCTTCCTGTTTTTGCTCACCCAGAAACGCTGGTGAAAGTAA
AAGATGCTGAAGATCAGTTGGGTGCACGAGTGGGTTACATCGAACTGGATCTCAACAGCGGTAAGATCCT
TGAGAGTTTTCGCCCCGAAGAACGTTTTCCAATGATGAGCACTTTTAAAGTTCTGCTATGTGGCGCGGTA
TTATCCCGTATTGACGCCGGGCAAGAGCAACTCGGTCGCCGCATACACTATTCTCAGAATGACTTGGTTG
AGTACTCACCAGTCACAGAAAAGCATCTTACGGATGGCATGACAGTAAGAGAATTATGCAGTGCTGCCAT
AACCATGAGTGATAACACTGCGGCCAACTTACTTCTGACAACGATCGGAGGACCGAAGGAGCTAACCGCT
TTTTTGCACAACATGGGGGATCATGTAACTCGCCTTGATCGTTGGGAACCGGAGCTGAATGAAGCCATAC
CAAACGACGAGCGTGACACCACGATGCCTGTAGCAATGGCAACAACGTTGCGCAAACTATTAACTGGCGA
ACTACTTACTCTAGCTTCCCGGCAACAATTAATAGACTGGATGGAGGCGGATAAAGTTGCAGGACCACTT
CTGCGCTCGGCCCTTCCGGCTGGCTGGTTTATTGCTGATAAATCTGGAGCCGGTGAGCGTGGGTCTCGCG
GTATCATTGCAGCACTGGGGCCAGATGGTAAGCCCTCCCGTATCGTAGTTATCTACACGACGGGGAGTCA
GGCAACTATGGATGAACGAAATAGACAGATCGCTGAGATAGGTGCCTCACTGATTAAGCATTGGTAACTG
TCAGACCAAGTTTACTCATATATACTTTAGATTGATTTAAAACTTCATTTTTAATTTAAAAGGATCTAGG
TGAAGATCCTTTTTGATAATCTCATGACCAAAATCCCTTAACGTGAGTTTTCGTTCCACTGAGCGTCAGA
CCCCGTAGAAAAGATCAAAGGATCTTCTTGAGATCCTTTTTTTCTGCGCGTAATCTGCTGCTTGCAAACA
AAAAAACCACCGCTACCAGCGGTGGTTTGTTTGCCGGATCAAGAGCTACCAACTCTTTTTCCGAAGGTAA
CTGGCTTCAGCAGAGCGCAGATACCAAATACTGTTCTTCTAGTGTAGCCGTAGTTAGGCCACCACTTCAA
GAACTCTGTAGCACCGCCTACATACCTCGCTCTGCTAATCCTGTTACCAGTGGCTGCTGCCAGTGGCGAT
AAGTCGTGTCTTACCGGGTTGGACTCAAGACGATAGTTACCGGATAAGGCGCAGCGGTCGGGCTGAACGG
GGGGTTCGTGCACACAGCCCAGCTTGGAGCGAACGACCTACACCGAACTGAGATACCTACAGCGTGAGCT
ATGAGAAAGCGCCACGCTTCCCGAAGGGAGAAAGGCGGACAGGTATCCGGTAAGCGGCAGGGTCGGAACA
GGAGAGCGCACGAGGGAGCTTCCAGGGGGAAACGCCTGGTATCTTTATAGTCCTGTCGGGTTTCGCCACC
TCTGACTTGAGCGTCGATTTTTGTGATGCTCGTCAGGGGGGCGGAGCCTATGGAAAAACGCCAGCAACGC
GGCCTTTTTACGGTTCCTGGCCTTTTGCTGGCCTTTTGCTCACATGTTCTTTCCTGCGTTATCCCCTGAT
TCTGTGGATAACCGTATTACCGCCTTTGAGTGAGCTGATACCGCTCGCCGCAGCCGAACGACCGAGCGCA
GCGAGTCAGTGAGCGAGGAAGCGGAAGAGCGCCCAATACGCAAACCGCCTCTCCCCGCGCGTTGGCCGAT
TCATTAATGCAGCTGGCACGACAGGTTTCCCGACTGGAAAGCGGGCAGTGAGCGCAACGCAATTAATGTG
AGTTAGCTCACTCATTAGGCACCCCAGGCTTTACACTTTATGCTTCCGGCTCGTATGTTGTGTGGAATTG
TGAGCGGATAACAATTTCACACAGGAAACAGCTATGACCATGATTACGCCAAGCGCGCAATTAACCCTCA
CTAAAGGGAACAAAAGCTGGAGCTGCAAGCTTAATGTAGTCTTATGCAATACTCTTGTAGTCTTGCAACA
TGGTAACGATGAGTTAGCAACATGCCTTACAAGGAGAGAAAAAGCACCGTGCATGCCGATTGGTGGAAGT
AAGGTGGTACGATCGTGCCTTATTAGGAAGGCAACAGACGGGTCTGACATGGATTGGACGAACCACTGAA
TTGCCGCATTGCAGAGATATTGTATTTAAGTGCCTAGCTCGATACATAAACGGGTCTCTCTGGTTAGACC
AGATCTGAGCCTGGGAGCTCTCTGGCTAACTAGGGAACCCACTGCTTAAGCCTCAATAAAGCTTGCCTTG
AGTGCTTCAAGTAGTGTGTGCCCGTCTGTTGTGTGACTCTGGTAACTAGAGATCCCTCAGACCCTTTTAG
TCAGTGTGGAAAATCTCTAGCAGTGGCGCCCGAACAGGGACTTGAAAGCGAAAGGGAAACCAGAGGAGCT
CTCTCGACGCAGGACTCGGCTTGCTGAAGCGCGCACGGCAAGAGGCGAGGGGCGGCGACTGGTGAGTACG
CCAAAAATTTTGACTAGCGGAGGCTAGAAGGAGAGAGATGGGTGCGAGAGCGTCAGTATTAAGCGGGGGA
GAATTAGATCGCGATGGGAAAAAATTCGGTTAAGGCCAGGGGGAAAGAAAAAATATAAATTAAAACATAT
AGTATGGGCAAGCAGGGAGCTAGAACGATTCGCAGTTAATCCTGGCCTGTTAGAAACATCAGAAGGCTGT
AGACAAATACTGGGACAGCTACAACCATCCCTTCAGACAGGATCAGAAGAACTTAGATCATTATATAATA
CAGTAGCAACCCTCTATTGTGTGCATCAAAGGATAGAGATAAAAGACACCAAGGAAGCTTTAGACAAGAT
AGAGGAAGAGCAAAACAAAAGTAAGACCACCGCACAGCAAGCGGCCGCTGATCTTCAGACCTGGAGGAGG
AGATATGAGGGACAATTGGAGAAGTGAATTATATAAATATAAAGTAGTAAAAATTGAACCATTAGGAGTA
GCACCCACCAAGGCAAAGAGAAGAGTGGTGCAGAGAGAAAAAAGAGCAGTGGGAATAGGAGCTTTGTTCC
TTGGGTTCTTGGGAGCAGCAGGAAGCACTATGGGCGCAGCGTCAATGACGCTGACGGTACAGGCCAGACA
ATTATTGTCTGGTATAGTGCAGCAGCAGAACAATTTGCTGAGGGCTATTGAGGCGCAACAGCATCTGTTG
CAACTCACAGTCTGGGGCATCAAGCAGCTCCAGGCAAGAATCCTGGCTGTGGAAAGATACCTAAAGGATC
AACAGCTCCTGGGGATTTGGGGTTGCTCTGGAAAACTCATTTGCACCACTGCTGTGCCTTGGAATGCTAG
TTGGAGTAATAAATCTCTGGAACAGATTTGGAATCACACGACCTGGATGGAGTGGGACAGAGAAATTAAC
AATTACACAAGCTTAATACACTCCTTAATTGAAGAATCGCAAAACCAGCAAGAAAAGAATGAACAAGAAT
TATTGGAATTAGATAAATGGGCAAGTTTGTGGAATTGGTTTAACATAACAAATTGGCTGTGGTATATAAA
ATTATTCATAATGATAGTAGGAGGCTTGGTAGGTTTAAGAATAGTTTTTGCTGTACTTTCTATAGTGAAT
AGAGTTAGGCAGGGATATTCACCATTATCGTTTCAGACCCACCTCCCAACCCCGAGGGGACCCAGAGAGG
GCCTATTTCCCATGATTCCTTCATATTTGCATATACGATACAAGGCTGTTAGAGAGATAATTAGAATTAA
TTTGACTGTAAACACAAAGATATTAGTACAAAATACGTGACGTAGAAAGTAATAATTTCTTGGGTAGTTT
GCAGTTTTAAAATTATGTTTTAAAATGGACTATCATATGCTTACCGTAACTTGAAAGTATTTCGATTTCT
TGGCTTTATATATCTTGTGGAAAGGACGAAACACCGAGTTACCCGGAGGAACTTCAGTTTTAGAGCTAGA
AATAGCAAGTTAAAATAAGGCTAGTCCGTTATCAACTTGAAAAAGTGGCACCGAGTCGGTGCTTTTTTAA
GCTTGGCGTAACTAGATCTTGAGACAAATGGCAGTATTCATCCACAATTTTAAAAGAAAAGGGGGGATTG
GGGGGTACAGTGCAGGGGAAAGAATAGTAGACATAATAGCAACAGACATACAAACTAAAGAATTACAAAA
ACAAATTACAAAAATTCAAAATTTTCGGGTTTATTACAGGGACAGCAGAGATCCACTTTGGCGCCGGCTC
GAGGGGG
