>Addgene plasmid #77934 | NME2 gRNA (BRDN0001148259) | depositor partial sequence | sequence record 145394 | Target Sequence
AGTTACCCGGAGGAACTTCA
