>Addgene plasmid #77934 | NME2 gRNA (BRDN0001148259) | addgene partial sequence | sequence record 188681 | hU6-F
AAATACGTGACGTAGAAAGTAATAATTTCTTGGGTAGTTTGCAGTTTTAAAATTATGTTTTAAAATGGAC
TATCATATGCTTACCGTAACTTGAAAGTATTTCGATTTCTTGGCTTTATATATCTTGTGGAAAGGACGAA
ACACCGAGTTACCCGGAGGAACTTCAGTTTTAGAGCTAGAAATAGCAAGTTAAAATAAGGCTAGTCCGTT
ATCAACTTGAAAAAGTGGCACCGAGTCGGTGCTTTTTTAAGCTTGGCGTAACTAGATCTTGAGACAAATG
GCAGTATTCATCCACAATTTTAAAAGAAAAGGGGGGATTGGGGGGTACAGTGCAGGGGAAAGAATAGTAG
ACATAATAGCAACAGACATACAAACTAAAGAATTACAAAAACAAATTACAAAAATTCAAAATTTTCGGGT
TTATTACAGGGACAGCAGAGATCCACTTTGGCGCCGGCTCGAGGGGGCCCGGGTGCAAAGATGGATAAAG
TTTTAAACAGAGAGGAATCTTTGCAGCTAATGGACCTTCTAGGTCTTGAAAGGAGTGGGAATTGGCTCCG
GTGCCCGTCA
